Addgene plasmid #112591: pMAT10
Purpose: (Empty Backbone) Used for expression of protein in E. coli as Thrombin cleavable N-termina 6His-tag-MBP fusions. Like pMAT9, but without the second BamHI site in the polylinker
Depositing lab: Marko Hyvönen & Johan Peränen. Depositing organization: University of Cambridge. Publication: T7 vectors with modified T7lac promoter for expression of proteins in Escherichia coli. Peranen J, Rikkonen M, Hyvonen M, Kaariainen L. Anal Biochem. 1996 May 1;236(2):371-3. S0003269796901876 PubMed 8660525.
Backbone
  Vector backbone: pBAT4
  Vector type: Bacterial Expression
  Tag / fusion protein: 6His-MBP (N terminal on backbone)
Growth in bacteria
  Bacterial resistance: Ampicillin, 100 μg/mL
  Growth temperature: 37°C
  Growth strain: DH5alpha
  Copy number: High Copy
Gene/Insert
  Gene/Insert name: None
  Tag / fusion protein: 6His-MBP (N terminal on backbone)
Terms and licenses: Academic/Nonprofit Terms; Industry Terms: Not Available to Industry
How to cite: pMAT10 was a gift from Marko Hyvönen & Johan Peränen (Addgene plasmid # 112591 ; http://n2t.net/addgene:112591 ; RRID:Addgene_112591)
