[The description below was written by a language model from this plasmid's Addgene catalogue record and pLannotate feature annotations shown in this document.]
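Description:
pMAT10 is an empty bacterial expression backbone derived from pBAT4, designed for producing proteins in E. coli as N-terminal 6xHis-MBP fusions whose tag can be removed with thrombin. It is a high-copy plasmid carrying a ColE1/pUC-type origin of replication and the β-lactamase gene (AmpR) with its own promoter for ampicillin selection. The two sequence records, one from the depositor and one from repository sequencing, are about 5.6 kb, differ by only a few bases in length, and show essentially the same feature layout from different start points.

The expression cassette consists of a T7 promoter immediately followed by a lac operator (a T7lac arrangement), the efficient ribosome binding site from phage T7 gene 10, a 6xHis affinity tag, and a maltose binding protein coding sequence that lacks its signal peptide, so the fusion stays in the cytoplasm. The thrombin site and polylinker are not annotated as features. By the catalogue description they follow MBP, in the region upstream of the T7 terminator, where a reverse-oriented SP6 promoter is also detected. According to the record, pMAT10 differs from pMAT9 only in lacking the second BamHI site in the polylinker. A full-length lacI gene driven by the lacIq promoter supplies a high level of lac repressor from the plasmid itself, keeping transcription off until IPTG is added. Expression also requires a host that provides T7 RNA polymerase.

The remaining annotations are short fragments (f1/M13 origin, bom, rop, lacZα, RSF ori, a partial lacI, and a "SET1" hit to T7 gene 10 sequence) and are probably backbone remnants or partial matches rather than functional elements. The His tag allows metal-affinity purification, while MBP allows amylose-affinity purification and often improves solubility.
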