Features (pLannotate 1.2.2; 23 found; start..end, strand, type, name):
      1..19      +  promoter       T7 promoter: promoter for bacteriophage T7 RNA polymerase
     19..43      +  protein_bind   lac operator: The lac repressor binds to the lac operator to inhibit transcription in E. coli. This inhibition can be relieved by adding lactose or isopropyl-β-D-thiogalactopyranoside (IPTG). lac repressor encoded by lacI
     56..78      +  RBS            RBS: efficient ribosome binding site from bacteriophage T7 gene 10 (Olins and Rangwala, 1989)
     98..115     +  CDS            7xHis (fragment): 6xHis affinity tag
    125..1225    +  CDS            MBP: maltose binding protein from E. coli; malE (mutated); This version of the gene does not encode a signal sequence, so MBP will remain in the cytosol.
   1358..1376    -  promoter       SP6 promoter: promoter for bacteriophage SP6 RNA polymerase
   1391..1440    +  CDS            SET1 (fragment): solubility-enhancement tag derived from T7 phage gene 10B
   1448..1495    +  terminator     T7 terminator: transcription terminator for bacteriophage T7 RNA polymerase
   1524..1590    +  CDS            lacZα (fragment): LacZα fragment of β-galactosidase; lacZ fragment
   1594..1818    -  rep_origin     M13 ori (fragment) (sequence partly withheld): M13 bacteriophage origin of replication; arrow indicates direction of (+) strand synthesis
   1819..1839    -  misc_feature   MCS (fragment): pUC18/19 multiple cloning site
   1838..1856    -  promoter       lac UV5 promoter (fragment): E. coli lac promoter with an "up" mutation
   1871..1892    -  protein_bind   CAP binding site: CAP binding activates transcription in the presence of cAMP. E. coli catabolite activator protein
   1905..2987    -  CDS            lacI: lac repressor; lacI; The lac repressor binds to the lac operator to inhibit transcription in E. coli. This inhibition can be relieved by adding lactose or isopropyl-β-D-thiogalactopyranoside (IPTG).
   2988..3065    -  promoter       lacIq promoter: lacI (mutant); In the lacIq allele, a single base change in the promoter boosts expression of the lacI gene about 10-fold.
   3065..3083    -  misc_feature   MCS (fragment): pUC18/19 multiple cloning site
   3084..3317    -  rep_origin     f1 ori (fragment) (sequence partly withheld): f1 bacteriophage origin of replication; arrow indicates direction of (+) strand synthesis
   3320..3419    -  misc_feature   bom (fragment): basis of mobility region from pBR322
   3521..3556    -  CDS            rop (fragment): Rop protein, which maintains plasmids at low copy number; rop
   3651..3755    +  promoter       AmpR promoter: bla
   3756..4616    +  CDS            AmpR: β-lactamase; bla; confers resistance to ampicillin, carbenicillin, and related antibiotics
   4787..5375    +  rep_origin     ori: high-copy-number ColE1/pMB1/pBR322/pUC origin of replication
   5558..5614    +  CDS            lacI (fragment): lac repressor; lacI; The lac repressor binds to the lac operator to inhibit transcription in E. coli. This inhibition can be relieved by adding lactose or isopropyl-β-D-thiogalactopyranoside (IPTG).
>Addgene plasmid #112591 | pMAT10 | depositor full sequence | sequence record 212056 | Full Sequence
TAATACGACTCACTATAGGGAATTGTGAGCGGATAACAATTCCTCTAGAAATAATTTTGTTTAACTTTAA
GAAGGAGATATATCCATGAACACCATTCATCACCATCACCATCACAACACTAGTATGAAAATCGAAGAAG
GTAAACTGGTAATCTGGATTAACGGCGATAAAGGCTATAACGGTCTCGCTGAAGTCGGTAAGAAATTCGA
GAAAGATACCGGAATTAAAGTCACCGTTGAGCATCCGGATAAACTGGAAGAGAAATTCCCACAGGTTGCG
GCAACTGGCGATGGCCCTGACATTATCTTCTGGGCACACGACCGCTTTGGTGGCTACGCTCAATCTGGCC
TGTTGGCTGAAATCACCCCGGACAAAGCGTTCCAGGACAAGCTGTATCCGTTTACCTGGGATGCCGTACG
TTACAACGGCAAGCTGATTGCTTACCCGATCGCTGTTGAAGCGTTATCGCTGATTTATAACAAAGATCTG
CTGCCGAACCCGCCAAAAACCTGGGAAGAGATCCCGGCGCTGGATAAAGAACTGAAAGCGAAAGGTAAGA
GCGCGCTGATGTTCAACCTGCAAGAACCGTACTTCACCTGGCCGCTGATTGCTGCTGACGGGGGTTATGC
GTTCAAGTATGAAAACGGCAAGTACGACATTAAAGACGTGGGCGTGGATAACGCTGGCGCGAAAGCGGGT
CTGACCTTCCTGGTTGACCTGATTAAAAACAAACACATGAATGCAGACACCGATTACTCCATCGCAGAAG
CTGCCTTTAATAAAGGCGAAACAGCGATGACCATCAACGGCCCGTGGGCATGGTCCAACATCGACACCAG
CAAAGTGAATTATGGTGTAACGGTACTGCCGACCTTCAAGGGTCAACCATCCAAACCGTTCGTTGGCGTG
CTGAGCGCAGGTATTGACGCCGCCAGTCCGAACAAAGAGCTGGCAAAAGAGTTCCTCGAAAACTATCTGC
TGACTGATGAAGGTCTGGAAGCGGTTAATAAAGACAAACCGCTGGGTGCCGTAGCGCTGAAGTCTTACGA
GGAAGAGTTGGCGAAAGATCCACGTATTGCCGCCACAATGGAAAACGCCCAGAAAGGTGAAATCATGCCG
AACATCCCGCAGATGTCCGCTTTCTGGTATGCCGTGCGTACTGCGGTGATCAACGCCGCCAGCGGTCGTC
AGACTGTCGATGAAGCCCTGAAAGACGCGCAGACTAATTCGAGCTCGACTAGTGGATCTGGTGGTGGTGG
CGGCCGCCTGGTTCCGAGGGGATCCATGGATATCGAATTCGTCGACCTCGAGGGATCGGGGCCCTCTAGA
TGCGGCCGCATGCATAAGCTTGAGTATTCTATAGTGTCACCTAAATCCCAGCTTGATCCGGCTGCTAACA
AAGCCCGAAAGGAAGCTGAGTTGGCTGCTGCCACCGCTGAGCAATAACTAGCATAACCCCTTGGGGCCTC
TAAACGGGTCTTGAGGGGTTTTTTGCTGAAAGGAGGAACTATATCCGGATAACCTGGCGTAATAGCGAAG
AGGCCCGCACCGATCGCCCTTCCCAACAGTTGCGCAGCCTGAATGGCGAATGGAAATTGTAAACGTTAAT
ATTTTGTTAAAATTCGCGTTAAATATTTGTTAAATCAGCTCATTTTTTAACCAATAGGCCGAAATCGGCA
AAATCCCTTATAAATCAAAAGAATAGACCGAGATAGGGT
[37 nt withheld, positions 1720-1756]
AAAGAACGTGGACTCCAACGTCAAAGG
[35 nt withheld, positions 1784-1818]
AGCTTGCATGCCTGCAGGTCGGAAGCATAAAGTGTAAAGCCTGGGGTGCCTAATGAGTGAGCTAACTCAC
ATTAATTGCGTTGCGCTCACTGCCCGCTTTCCAGTCGGGAAACCTGTCGTGCCAGCTGCATTAATGAATC
GGCCAACGCGCGGGGAGAGGCGGTTTGCGTATTGGGCGCCAGGGTGGTTTTTCTTTTCACCAGTGAGACG
GGCAACAGCTGATTGCCCTTCACCGCCTGGCCCTGAGAGAGTTGCAGCAAGCGGTCCACGCTGGTTTGCC
CCAGCAGGCGAAAATCCTGTTTGATGGTGGTTGACGGCGGGATATAACATGAGCTGTCTTCGGTATCGTC
GTATCCCACTACCGAGATATCCGCACCAACGCGCAGCCCGGACTCGGTAATGGCGCGCATTGCGCCCAGC
GCCATCTGATCGTTGGCAACCAGCATCGCAGTGGGAACGATGCCCTCATTCAGCATTTGCATGGTTTGTT
GAAAACCGGACATGGCACTCCAGTCGCCTTCCCGTTCCGCTATCGGCTGAATTTGATTGCGAGTGAGATA
TTTATGCCAGCCAGCCAGACGCAGACGCGCCGAGACAGAACTTAATGGGCCCGCTAACAGCGCGATTTGC
TGGTGACCCAATGCGACCAGATGCTCCACGCCCAGTCGCGTACCGTCTTCATGGGAGAAAATAATACTGT
TGATGGGTGTCTGGTCAGAGACATCAAGAAATAACGCCGGAACATTAGTGCAGGCAGCTTCCACAGCAAT
GGCATCCTGGTCATCCAGCGGATAGTTAATGATCAGCCCACTGACGCGTTGCGCGAGAAGATTGTGCACC
GCCGCTTTACAGGCTTCGACGCCGCTTCGTTCTACCATCGACACCACCACGCTGGCACCCAGTTGATCGG
CGCGAGATTTAATCGCCGCGACAATTTGCGACGGCGCGTGCAGGGCCAGACTGGAGGTGGCAACGCCAAT
CAGCAACGACTGTTTGCCCGCCAGTTGTTGTGCCACGCGGTTGGGAATGTAATTCAGCTCCGCCATCGCC
GCTTCCACTTTTTCCCGCGTTTTCGCAGAAACGTGGCTGGCCTGGTTCACCACGCGGGAAACGGTCTGAT
AAGAGACACCGGCATACTCTGCGACATCGTATAACGTTACTGGTTTCACATTCACCACCCTGAATTGACT
CTCTTCCGGGCGCTATCATGCCATACCGCGAAAGGTTTTGCACCATTCGATGGTGTCGGGTACCGAGCTC
GAATT
[32 nt withheld, positions 3084-3115]
CGGTCGAGGTGCCGTAAAGCT
[56 nt withheld, positions 3137-3192]
G
[124 nt withheld, positions 3194-3317]
CGCCTGATGCGGTATTTTCTCCTTACGCATCTGTGCGGTATTTCACACCGCATATGGTGCACTCTCAGTA
CAATCTGCTCTGATGCCGCATAGTTAAGCCAGCCCCGACACCCGCCAACACCCGCTGACGCGCCCTGACG
GGCTTGTCTGCTCCCGGCATCCGCTTACAGACAAGCTGTGACCGTCTCCGGGAGCTGCATGTGTCAGAGG
TTTTCACCGTCATCACCGAAACGCGCGAGACGAAAGGGCCTCGTGATACGCCTATTTTTATAGGTTAATG
TCATGATAATAATGGTTTCTTAGACGTCAGGTGGCACTTTTCGGGGAAATGTGCGCGGAACCCCTATTTG
TTTATTTTTCTAAATACATTCAAATATGTATCCGCTCATGAGACAATAACCCTGATAAATGCTTCAATAA
TATTGAAAAAGGAAGAGTATGAGTATTCAACATTTCCGTGTCGCCCTTATTCCCTTTTTTGCGGCATTTT
GCCTTCCTGTTTTTGCTCACCCAGAAACGCTGGTGAAAGTAAAAGATGCTGAAGATCAGTTGGGTGCACG
AGTGGGTTACATCGAACTGGATCTCAACAGCGGTAAGATCCTTGAGAGTTTTCGCCCCGAAGAACGTTTT
CCAATGATGAGCACTTTTAAAGTTCTGCTATGTCATACACTATTATCCCGTATTGACGCCGGGCAAGAGC
AACTCGGTCGCCGGGCGCGGTATTCTCAGAATGACTTGGTTGAGTACTCACCAGTCACAGAAAAGCATCT
TACGGATGGCATGACAGTAAGAGAATTATGCAGTGCTGCCATAACCATGAGTGATAACACTGCGGCCAAC
TTACTTCTGACAACGATCGGAGGACCGAAGGAGCTAACCGCTTTTTTGCACAACATGGGGGATCATGTAA
CTCGCCTTGATCGTTGGGAACCGGAGCTGAATGAAGCCATACCAAACGACGAGCGTGACACCACGATGCC
TGTAGCAATGGCAACAACGTTGCGCAAACTATTAACTGGCGAACTACTTACTCTAGCTTCCCGGCAACAA
TTAATAGACTGGATGGAGGCGGATAAAGTTGCAGGACCACTTCTGCGCTCGGCCCTTCCGGCTGGCTGGT
TTATTGCTGATAAATCTGGAGCCGGTGAGCGTGGGTCTCGCGGTATCATTGCAGCACTGGGGCCAGATGG
TAAGCCCTCCCGTATCGTAGTTATCTACACGACGGGGAGTCAGGCAACTATGGATGAACGAAATAGACAG
ATCGCTGAGATAGGTGCCTCACTGATTAAGCATTGGTAACTGTCAGACCAAGTTTACTCATATATACTTT
AGATTGATTTAAAACTTCATTTTTAATTTAAAAGGATCTAGGTGAAGATCCTTTTTGATAATCTCATGAC
CAAAATCCCTTAACGTGAGTTTTCGTTCCACTGAGCGTCAGACCCCGTAGAAAAGATCAAAGGATCTTCT
TGAGATCCTTTTTTTCTGCGCGTAATCTGCTGCTTGCAAACAAAAAAACCACCGCTACCAGCGGTGGTTT
GTTTGCCGGATCAAGAGCTACCAACTCTTTTTCCGAAGGTAACTGGCTTCAGCAGAGCGCAGATACCAAA
TACTGTCCTTCTAGTGTAGCCGTAGTTAGGCCACCACTTCAAGAACTCTGTAGCACCGCCTACATACCTC
GCTCTGCTAATCCTGTTACCAGTGGCTGCTGCCAGTGGCGATAAGTCGTGTCTTACCGGGTTGGACTCAA
GACGATAGTTACCGGATAAGGCGCAGCGGTCGGGCTGAACGGGGGGTTCGTGCACACAGCCCAGCTTGGA
GCGAACGACCTACACCGAACTGAGATACCTACAGCGTGAGCTATGAGAAAGCGCCACGCTTCCCGAAGGG
AGAAAGGCGGACAGGTATCCGGTAAGCGGCAGGGTCGGAACAGGAGAGCGCACGAGGGAGCTTCCAGGGG
GAAACGCCTGGTATCTTTATAGTCCTGTCGGGTTTCGCCACCTCTGACTTGAGCGTCGATTTTTGTGATG
CTCGTCAGGGGGGCGGAGCCTATGGAAAAACGCCAGCAACGCGGCCTTTTTACGGTTCCTGGCCTTTTGC
TGGCCTTTTGCTCACATGTTCTTTCCTGCGTTATCCCCTGATTCTGTGGATAACCGTATTACCGCCTTTG
AGTGAGCTGATACCGCTCGCCGCAGCCGAACGACCGAGCGCAGCGAGTCAGTGAGCGAGGAAGCGGAAGA
GCGCCCAATACGCAAACCGCCTCTCCCCGCGCGTTGGCCGATTCATTAATGCAGCTGAT
