Features (pLannotate 1.2.2; 24 found; start..end, strand, type, name):
      1..104     +  rep_origin     RSF ori (fragment): Plasmids containing the RSF 1030 origin of replication can be propagated in E. coli cells that contain additional plasmids with compatible origins.
    106..162     +  CDS            lacI (fragment): lac repressor; lacI; The lac repressor binds to the lac operator to inhibit transcription in E. coli. This inhibition can be relieved by adding lactose or isopropyl-β-D-thiogalactopyranoside (IPTG).
    165..183     +  promoter       T7 promoter: promoter for bacteriophage T7 RNA polymerase
    183..207     +  protein_bind   lac operator: The lac repressor binds to the lac operator to inhibit transcription in E. coli. This inhibition can be relieved by adding lactose or isopropyl-β-D-thiogalactopyranoside (IPTG). lac repressor encoded by lacI
    220..242     +  RBS            RBS: efficient ribosome binding site from bacteriophage T7 gene 10 (Olins and Rangwala, 1989)
    262..279     +  CDS            7xHis (fragment): 6xHis affinity tag
    289..1389    +  CDS            MBP: maltose binding protein from E. coli; malE (mutated); This version of the gene does not encode a signal sequence, so MBP will remain in the cytosol.
   1522..1540    -  promoter       SP6 promoter: promoter for bacteriophage SP6 RNA polymerase
   1555..1604    +  CDS            SET1 (fragment): solubility-enhancement tag derived from T7 phage gene 10B
   1612..1659    +  terminator     T7 terminator: transcription terminator for bacteriophage T7 RNA polymerase
   1688..1754    +  CDS            lacZα (fragment): LacZα fragment of β-galactosidase; lacZ fragment
   1758..1979    -  rep_origin     M13 ori (fragment) (sequence partly withheld): M13 bacteriophage origin of replication; arrow indicates direction of (+) strand synthesis
   1980..2000    -  misc_feature   MCS (fragment): pUC18/19 multiple cloning site
   1999..2017    -  promoter       lac UV5 promoter (fragment): E. coli lac promoter with an "up" mutation
   2032..2053    -  protein_bind   CAP binding site: CAP binding activates transcription in the presence of cAMP. E. coli catabolite activator protein
   2066..3148    -  CDS            lacI: lac repressor; lacI; The lac repressor binds to the lac operator to inhibit transcription in E. coli. This inhibition can be relieved by adding lactose or isopropyl-β-D-thiogalactopyranoside (IPTG).
   3149..3226    -  promoter       lacIq promoter: lacI (mutant); In the lacIq allele, a single base change in the promoter boosts expression of the lacI gene about 10-fold.
   3226..3244    -  misc_feature   MCS (fragment): pUC18/19 multiple cloning site
   3245..3475    -  rep_origin     f1 ori (fragment) (sequence partly withheld): f1 bacteriophage origin of replication; arrow indicates direction of (+) strand synthesis
   3476..3575    -  misc_feature   bom (fragment): basis of mobility region from pBR322
   3677..3712    -  CDS            rop (fragment): Rop protein, which maintains plasmids at low copy number; rop
   3807..3911    +  promoter       AmpR promoter: bla
   3912..4772    +  CDS            AmpR: β-lactamase; bla; confers resistance to ampicillin, carbenicillin, and related antibiotics
   4943..5531    +  rep_origin     ori: high-copy-number ColE1/pMB1/pBR322/pUC origin of replication
>Addgene plasmid #112591 | pMAT10 | addgene full sequence | sequence record 220187 | Addgene NGS Result
CCCTGATTCTGTGGATAACCGTATTACCGCCTTTGAGTGAGCTGATACCGCTCGCCGCAGCCGAACGACC
GAGCGCAGCGAGTCAGTGAGCGAGGAAGCGGAAGAGCGCCCAATACGCAAACCGCCTCTCCCCGCGCGTT
GGCCGATTCATTAATGCAGCTGATTAATACGACTCACTATAGGGAATTGTGAGCGGATAACAATTCCTCT
AGAAATAATTTTGTTTAACTTTAAGAAGGAGATATATCCATGAACACCATTCATCACCATCACCATCACA
ACACTAGTATGAAAATCGAAGAAGGTAAACTGGTAATCTGGATTAACGGCGATAAAGGCTATAACGGTCT
CGCTGAAGTCGGTAAGAAATTCGAGAAAGATACCGGAATTAAAGTCACCGTTGAGCATCCGGATAAACTG
GAAGAGAAATTCCCACAGGTTGCGGCAACTGGCGATGGCCCTGACATTATCTTCTGGGCACACGACCGCT
TTGGTGGCTACGCTCAATCTGGCCTGTTGGCTGAAATCACCCCGGACAAAGCGTTCCAGGACAAGCTGTA
TCCGTTTACCTGGGATGCCGTACGTTACAACGGCAAGCTGATTGCTTACCCGATCGCTGTTGAAGCGTTA
TCGCTGATTTATAACAAAGATCTGCTGCCGAACCCGCCAAAAACCTGGGAAGAGATCCCGGCGCTGGATA
AAGAACTGAAAGCGAAAGGTAAGAGCGCGCTGATGTTCAACCTGCAAGAACCGTACTTCACCTGGCCGCT
GATTGCTGCTGACGGGGGTTATGCGTTCAAGTATGAAAACGGCAAGTACGACATTAAAGACGTGGGCGTG
GATAACGCTGGCGCGAAAGCGGGTCTGACCTTCCTGGTTGACCTGATTAAAAACAAACACATGAATGCAG
ACACCGATTACTCCATCGCAGAAGCTGCCTTTAATAAAGGCGAAACAGCGATGACCATCAACGGCCCGTG
GGCATGGTCCAACATCGACACCAGCAAAGTGAATTATGGTGTAACGGTACTGCCGACCTTCAAGGGTCAA
CCATCCAAACCGTTCGTTGGCGTGCTGAGCGCAGGTATTGACGCCGCCAGTCCGAACAAAGAGCTGGCAA
AAGAGTTCCTCGAAAACTATCTGCTGACTGATGAAGGTCTGGAAGCGGTTAATAAAGACAAACCGCTGGG
TGCCGTAGCGCTGAAGTCTTACGAGGAAGAGTTGGCGAAAGATCCACGTATTGCCGCCACAATGGAAAAC
GCCCAGAAAGGTGAAATCATGCCGAACATCCCGCAGATGTCCGCTTTCTGGTATGCCGTGCGTACTGCGG
TGATCAACGCCGCCAGCGGTCGTCAGACTGTCGATGAAGCCCTGAAAGACGCGCAGACTAATTCGAGCTC
GACTAGTGGATCTGGTGGTGGTGGCGGCCGCCTGGTTCCGAGGGGATCCATGGATATCGAATTCGTCGAC
CTCGAGGGATCGGGGCCCTCTAGATGCGGCCGCATGCATAAGCTTGAGTATTCTATAGTGTCACCTAAAT
CCCAGCTTGATCCGGCTGCTAACAAAGCCCGAAAGGAAGCTGAGTTGGCTGCTGCCACCGCTGAGCAATA
ACTAGCATAACCCCTTGGGGCCTCTAAACGGGTCTTGAGGGGTTTTTTGCTGAAAGGAGGAACTATATCC
GGATAACCTGGCGTAATAGCGAAGAGGCCCGCACCGATCGCCCTTCCCAACAGTTGCGCAGCCTGAATGG
CGAATGGAAATTGTAAGCGTTAATATTTTGTTAAAATTCGCGTTAAATTTTTGTTAAATCAGCTCATTTT
TTAACCAATAGGCCGAAATCGGCAAAATCCCTTATAAATCAAAAGAATAGACCGAGATAGGGT
[37 nt withheld, positions 1884-1920]
AAAGAACGTGGACTCCAACGTCAAAGG
[32 nt withheld, positions 1948-1979]
AGCTTGCATGCCTGCAGGTCGGAAGCATAAAGTGTAAAGCCTGGGGTGCCTAATGAGTGAGCTAACTTAC
ATTAATTGCGTTGCGCTCACTGCCCGCTTTCCAGTCGGGAAACCTGTCGTGCCAGCTGCATTAATGAATC
GGCCAACGCGCGGGGAGAGGCGGTTTGCGTATTGGGCGCCAGGGTGGTTTTTCTTTTCACCAGTGAGACG
GGCAACAGCTGATTGCCCTTCACCGCCTGGCCCTGAGAGAGTTGCAGCAAGCGGTCCACGCTGGTTTGCC
CCAGCAGGCGAAAATCCTGTTTGATGGTGGTTAACGGCGGGATATAACATGAGCTGTCTTCGGTATCGTC
GTATCCCACTACCGAGATATCCGCACCAACGCGCAGCCCGGACTCGGTAATGGCGCGCATTGCGCCCAGC
GCCATCTGATCGTTGGCAACCAGCATCGCAGTGGGAACGATGCCCTCATTCAGCATTTGCATGGTTTGTT
GAAAACCGGACATGGCACTCCAGTCGCCTTCCCGTTCCGCTATCGGCTGAATTTGATTGCGAGTGAGATA
TTTATGCCAGCCAGCCAGACGCAGACGCGCCGAGACAGAACTTAATGGGCCCGCTAACAGCGCGATTTGC
TGGTGACCCAATGCGACCAGATGCTCCACGCCCAGTCGCGTACCGTCTTCATGGGAGAAAATAATACTGT
TGATGGGTGTCTGGTCAGAGACATCAAGAAATAACGCCGGAACATTAGTGCAGGCAGCTTCCACAGCAAT
GGCATCCTGGTCATCCAGCGGATAGTTAATGATCAGCCCACTGACGCGTTGCGCGAGAAGATTGTGCACC
GCCGCTTTACAGGCTTCGACGCCGCTTCGTTCTACCATCGACACCACCACGCTGGCACCCAGTTGATCGG
CGCGAGATTTAATCGCCGCGACAATTTGCGACGGCGCGTGCAGGGCCAGACTGGAGGTGGCAACGCCAAT
CAGCAACGACTGTTTGCCCGCCAGTTGTTGTGCCACGCGGTTGGGAATGTAATTCAGCTCCGCCATCGCC
GCTTCCACTTTTTCCCGCGTTTTCGCAGAAACGTGGCTGGCCTGGTTCACCACGCGGGAAACGGTCTGAT
AAGAGACACCGGCATACTCTGCGACATCGTATAACGTTACTGGTTTCACATTCACCACCCTGAATTGACT
CTCTTCCGGGCGCTATCATGCCATACCGCGAAAGGTTTTGCACCATTCGATGGTGTCGGGTACCGAGCTC
GAATTGTGAACCATCACCCT
[91 nt withheld, positions 3260-3350]
G
[124 nt withheld, positions 3352-3475]
CCTGATGCGGTATTTTCTCCTTACGCATCTGTGCGGTATTTCACACCGCATATGGTGCACTCTCAGTACA
ATCTGCTCTGATGCCGCATAGTTAAGCCAGCCCCGACACCCGCCAACACCCGCTGACGCGCCCTGACGGG
CTTGTCTGCTCCCGGCATCCGCTTACAGACAAGCTGTGACCGTCTCCGGGAGCTGCATGTGTCAGAGGTT
TTCACCGTCATCACCGAAACGCGCGAGACGAAAGGGCCTCGTGATACGCCTATTTTTATAGGTTAATGTC
ATGATAATAATGGTTTCTTAGACGTCAGGTGGCACTTTTCGGGGAAATGTGCGCGGAACCCCTATTTGTT
TATTTTTCTAAATACATTCAAATATGTATCCGCTCATGAGACAATAACCCTGATAAATGCTTCAATAATA
TTGAAAAAGGAAGAGTATGAGTATTCAACATTTCCGTGTCGCCCTTATTCCCTTTTTTGCGGCATTTTGC
CTTCCTGTTTTTGCTCACCCAGAAACGCTGGTGAAAGTAAAAGATGCTGAAGATCAGTTGGGTGCACGAG
TGGGTTACATCGAACTGGATCTCAACAGCGGTAAGATCCTTGAGAGTTTTCGCCCCGAAGAACGTTTTCC
AATGATGAGCACTTTTAAAGTTCTGCTATGTGGCGCGGTATTATCCCGTATTGACGCCGGGCAAGAGCAA
CTCGGTCGCCGCATACACTATTCTCAGAATGACTTGGTTGAGTACTCACCAGTCACAGAAAAGCATCTTA
CGGATGGCATGACAGTAAGAGAATTATGCAGTGCTGCCATAACCATGAGTGATAACACTGCGGCCAACTT
ACTTCTGACAACGATCGGAGGACCGAAGGAGCTAACCGCTTTTTTGCACAACATGGGGGATCATGTAACT
CGCCTTGATCGTTGGGAACCGGAGCTGAATGAAGCCATACCAAACGACGAGCGTGACACCACGATGCCTG
TAGCAATGGCAACAACGTTGCGCAAACTATTAACTGGCGAACTACTTACTCTAGCTTCCCGGCAACAATT
AATAGACTGGATGGAGGCGGATAAAGTTGCAGGACCACTTCTGCGCTCGGCCCTTCCGGCTGGCTGGTTT
ATTGCTGATAAATCTGGAGCCGGTGAGCGTGGGTCTCGCGGTATCATTGCAGCACTGGGGCCAGATGGTA
AGCCCTCCCGTATCGTAGTTATCTACACGACGGGGAGTCAGGCAACTATGGATGAACGAAATAGACAGAT
CGCTGAGATAGGTGCCTCACTGATTAAGCATTGGTAACTGTCAGACCAAGTTTACTCATATATACTTTAG
ATTGATTTAAAACTTCATTTTTAATTTAAAAGGATCTAGGTGAAGATCCTTTTTGATAATCTCATGACCA
AAATCCCTTAACGTGAGTTTTCGTTCCACTGAGCGTCAGACCCCGTAGAAAAGATCAAAGGATCTTCTTG
AGATCCTTTTTTTCTGCGCGTAATCTGCTGCTTGCAAACAAAAAAACCACCGCTACCAGCGGTGGTTTGT
TTGCCGGATCAAGAGCTACCAACTCTTTTTCCGAAGGTAACTGGCTTCAGCAGAGCGCAGATACCAAATA
CTGTTCTTCTAGTGTAGCCGTAGTTAGGCCACCACTTCAAGAACTCTGTAGCACCGCCTACATACCTCGC
TCTGCTAATCCTGTTACCAGTGGCTGCTGCCAGTGGCGATAAGTCGTGTCTTACCGGGTTGGACTCAAGA
CGATAGTTACCGGATAAGGCGCAGCGGTCGGGCTGAACGGGGGGTTCGTGCACACAGCCCAGCTTGGAGC
GAACGACCTACACCGAACTGAGATACCTACAGCGTGAGCTATGAGAAAGCGCCACGCTTCCCGAAGGGAG
AAAGGCGGACAGGTATCCGGTAAGCGGCAGGGTCGGAACAGGAGAGCGCACGAGGGAGCTTCCAGGGGGA
AACGCCTGGTATCTTTATAGTCCTGTCGGGTTTCGCCACCTCTGACTTGAGCGTCGATTTTTGTGATGCT
CGTCAGGGGGGCGGAGCCTATGGAAAAACGCCAGCAACGCGGCCTTTTTACGGTTCCTGGCCTTTTGCTG
GCCTTTTGCTCACATGTTCTTTCCTGCGTTATC
